>Addgene plasmid #229291 | pXTK054 [Ind-Pro_tetAR-Broad_PartType5] | addgene full sequence | sequence record 464682 | Addgene NGS Result
TTGAGATCCTTTTTTTCTGCGCGTAATCTGCTGCTTGCAAACAAAAAAACCACCGCTACCAGCGGTGGTT
TGTTTGCCGGATCAAGAGCTACCAACTCTTTTTCCGAAGGTAACTGGCTTCAGCAGAGCGCAGATACCAA
ATACTGTTCTTCTAGTGTAGCCGTAGTTAGGCCACCACTTCAAGAACTCTGTAGCACCGCCTACATACCT
CGCTCTGCTAATCCTGTTACCAGTGGCTGCTGCCAGTGGCGATAAGTCGTGTCTTACCGGGTTGGACTCA
AGACGATAGTTACCGGATAAGGCGCAGCGGTCGGGCTGAACGGGGGGTTCGTGCACACAGCCCAGCTTGG
AGCGAACGACCTACACCGAACTGAGATACCTACAGCGTGAGCTATGAGAAAGCGCCACGCTTCCCGAAGG
GAGAAAGGCGGACAGGTATCCGGTAAGCGGCAGGGTCGGAACAGGAGAGCGCACGAGGGAGCTTCCAGGG
GGAAACGCCTGGTATCTTTATAGTCCTGTCGGGTTTCGCCACCTCTGACTTGAGCGTCGATTTTTGTGAT
GCTCGTCAGGGGGGCGGAGCCTATGGAAAAACGCCAGCAACGCGAGTCGGTCTCTAACGTCAATCGTCAC
CCTTTCTCGGTCCTTCAACGTTCCTGACAACGAGCCTCCTTTTCGCCAATCCATCGACAATCACCGCGAG
TCCCTGCTCGAACGCTGCGTCCGGACCGGCTTCGTCGAAGGCGTCTATCGCGGCCCGCAACAGCGGCGAG
AGCGGAGCCTGTTCAACGGTGCCGCCGCGCTCGCCGGCATCGCTGTCGCCGGCCTGCTCCTCAAGCACGG
CCCCAACAGTGAAGTAGCTGATTGTCATCAGCGCATTGACGGCGTCCCCGGCCGAAAAACCCGCCTCGCA
GAGGAAGCGAAGCTGCGCGTCGGCCGTTTCCATCTGCGGTGCGCCCGGTCGCGTGCCGGCATGGATGCGC
GCGCCATCGCGGTAGGCGAGCAGCGCCTGCCTGAAGCTGCGGGCATTCCCGATCAGAAATGAGCGCCAGT
CGTCGTCGGCTCTCGGCACCGAATGCGTATGATTCTCCGCCAGCATGGCTTCGGCCAGTGCGTCGAGCAG
CGCCCGCTTGTTCCTGAAGTGCCAGTAAAGCGCCGGCTGCTGAACCCCCAACCGTTCCGCCAGTTTGCGT
GTCGTCAGACCGTCTACGCCGACCTCGTTCAACAGGTCCAGGGCGGCACGGATCACTGTATTCGGCTGCA
ACTTTGTCATGCTTGACACTTTATCACTGATAAACATAATATGTCCACCAACTTATCAGTGATAAAGAAT
CCGCGCGTTCAATCGGACCAGCGGAGGCTGGTCCGGAGGCCAGACTATGTGAGACCAGAGTAGCCCGCCT
AATGAGCGGGCTTTTTTTTAATTCCCCTATTTGTTTATTTTTCTAAATACATTCAAATATGTATCCGCTC
ATGAGACAATAACCCTGATAAATGCTTCAATAATATTGAAAAAGGAAGAGTATGAGCATTCAGCATTTTC
GTGTGGCGCTGATTCCGTTTTTTGCGGCGTTTTGCCTGCCGGTGTTTGCGCATCCGGAAACCCTGGTGAA
AGTGAAAGATGCGGAAGATCAACTGGGTGCGCGCGTGGGCTATATTGAACTGGATCTGAACAGCGGCAAA
ATTCTGGAATCTTTTCGTCCGGAAGAACGTTTTCCGATGATGAGCACCTTTAAAGTGCTGCTGTGCGGTG
CGGTTCTGAGCCGTGTGGATGCGGGCCAGGAACAACTGGGCCGTCGTATTCATTATAGCCAGAACGATCT
GGTGGAATATAGCCCGGTGACCGAAAAACATCTGACCGATGGCATGACCGTGCGTGAACTGTGCAGCGCG
GCGATTACCATGAGCGATAACACCGCGGCGAACCTGCTGCTGACGACCATTGGCGGTCCGAAAGAACTGA
CCGCGTTTCTGCATAACATGGGCGATCATGTGACCCGTCTGGATCGTTGGGAACCGGAACTGAACGAAGC
GATTCCGAACGATGAACGTGATACCACCATGCCGGCAGCAATGGCGACCACCCTGCGTAAACTGCTGACG
GGTGAGCTGCTGACCCTGGCAAGCCGCCAGCAACTGATTGATTGGATGGAAGCGGATAAAGTGGCGGGTC
CGCTGCTGCGTAGCGCGCTGCCGGCTGGCTGGTTTATTGCGGATAAAAGCGGTGCGGGCGAACGTGGCAG
CCGTGGCATTATTGCGGCGCTGGGCCCGGATGGTAAACCGAGCCGTATTGTGGTGATTTATACCACCGGC
AGCCAGGCGACGATGGATGAACGTAACCGTCAGATTGCGGAAATTGGCGCGAGCCTGATTAAACATTGGT
AAACCGATACAATTAAAGGCTCCTTTTGGAGCCTTTTTTTTTGGACGACCCTTGTCAGATCAAAGGATCT
TC
Features (pLannotate 1.2.2; 5 found; start..end, strand, type, name):
      1..589     +  rep_origin     ori: high-copy-number ColE1/pMB1/pBR322/pUC origin of replication
    620..1270    -  CDS            TetR: tetracycline resistance regulatory protein; tetR
   1430..1521    +  promoter       AmpR promoter: bla
   1522..2379    +  CDS            bla: BLAT_ECOLX - Experimental evidence at protein level: Swiss-Prot protein existence level 1. TEM-type are the most prevalent beta-lactamases in enterobacteria; they hydrolyze the beta-lactam bond in susceptible beta-lactam antibiotics, thus conferring resistance to penicillins and cephalosporins. TEM-3 and TEM-4 are capable of hydrolyzing cefotaxime and ceftazidime. TEM-5 is capable of hydrolyzing ceftazidime. TEM-6 is capable of hydrolyzing ceftazidime and aztreonam. TEM-8/CAZ-2, TEM- 16/CAZ-7 and TEM-24/CAZ-6 are markedly active against ceftazidime. IRT- 4 shows resistance to beta-lactamase in
   2386..2425    +  terminator     fd terminator: central terminator from bacteriophage fd (Otsuka and Kunisawa, 1982)
