[The description below was written by a language model from this plasmid's Addgene catalogue record and pLannotate feature annotations shown in this document.]
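Description:
pXTK054 [Ind-Pro_tetAR-Broad_PartType5] is a small (about 2.45 kb) Golden Gate part plasmid from the XanthoMoClo modular cloning toolkit, which was built for genetic engineering of the bacterial genera Xanthobacter and Roseixanthobacter. It sits on the pXTK part-storage backbone and is propagated in E. coli under ampicillin selection, provided by a TEM-type beta-lactamase gene (bla) driven by its native AmpR promoter and followed by a bacteriophage fd terminator. Replication relies on a ColE1/pMB1-family origin. The annotation software labels this origin as high-copy, whereas the catalogue entry lists the plasmid as low copy, and the record does not resolve that discrepancy.

The stored part is a synthetic tetracycline-inducible promoter module, designated a "Type 5" part in the toolkit's assembly scheme. The feature table shows the TetR repressor coding sequence on the reverse strand. The roughly 160 bp unannotated stretch between it and the AmpR promoter is a plausible location for the divergent tetA/tetR promoter-operator region, although this element is not itself annotated. In such systems, TetR binds operator sites and silences the tetA-side promoter until tetracycline or an analogue such as anhydrotetracycline releases it, allowing tunable expression of a downstream gene. The "Broad" label is not explained in the record, and neither the Type IIS restriction sites nor the overhangs flanking the part are listed.

The plasmid is not an expression construct in its own right. It serves as a source of the regulator-plus-promoter module for assembly with other toolkit parts into multi-part vectors for inducible gene expression.
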