Addgene plasmid #229291: pXTK054 [Ind-Pro_tetAR-Broad_PartType5]
Purpose: XanthoMoClo Golden Gate Part Plasmid for cloning, contains Inducible-Promoter_tetAR-Broad_PartType5
Depositing lab: Michael Springer. Depositing organization: Harvard Medical School. Publication: XanthoMoClo horizontal line A Robust Modular Cloning Genetic Toolkit for the Genera Xanthobacter and Roseixanthobacter. Soltysiak MPM, Ory ALH, Lee AD, Christophersen CE, Jalihal AP, Springer M. ACS Synth Biol. 2025 Apr 18;14(4):1173-1190. doi: 10.1021/acssynbio.4c00806. Epub 2025 Mar 13. PubMed 40080684.
Backbone
  Vector backbone: pXTK
  Vector type: Bacterial Expression
Growth in bacteria
  Bacterial resistance: Ampicillin, 100 μg/mL
  Growth temperature: 37°C
  Growth strain: DH5alpha
  Copy number: Low Copy
Gene/Insert
  Gene/Insert name: tetAR Promoter (Broad) (alt name: Inducible-Promoter_tetAR-Broad_PartType5)
  Species: Synthetic
  Cloning method: Restriction Enzyme; 5′ cloning site unknown (unknown if destroyed)
Terms and licenses: Academic/Nonprofit Terms; Industry Terms: Not Available to Industry
How to cite: pXTK054 [Ind-Pro_tetAR-Broad_PartType5] was a gift from Michael Springer (Addgene plasmid # 229291 ; http://n2t.net/addgene:229291 ; RRID:Addgene_229291)
